>Addgene plasmid #145791 | pWL89A NL60 | addgene full sequence | sequence record 304579 | Addgene NGS Result
AGCGCCCAATACGCAAACCGCCTCTCCCCGCGCGTTGGCCGATTCATTAATGCAGCTGGCACGACAGGTT
TCCCGACTGGAAAGCGGGCAGTGAGCGCAACGCAATTAATGTGAGTTAGCTCACTCATTAGGCACCCCAG
GCTTTACACTTTATGCTTCCGGCTCGTATGTTGTGTGGAATTGTGAGCGGATAACAATTTCACACAGGAA
ACAGCTATGACCATGATTACGCCAAGCTTGCATGCCTGCAGGTCGACTCTAGAGGATCTGAATTAATTCT
TGAATAATACATAACTTTTCTTAAAAGAATCAAAGACAGATAAAATTTAAGAGATATTAAATATTAGTGA
GAAGCCGAGAATTTTGTAACACCAACATAACACTGACATCTTTAACAACTTTTAATTATGATACATTTCT
TACGTCATGATTGATTATTACAGCTATGCTGACAAATGACTCTTGTTGCATGGCTACGAACCGGGTAATA
CTAAGTGATTGACTCTTGCTGACCTTTTATTAAGAACTAAATGGACAATATTATGGAGCATTTCATGTAT
AAATTGGTGCGTAAAATCGTTGGATCTCTCTTCTAAGTACATCCTACTATAACAATCAAGAAAAACAAGA
AAATCGGACCTCGAGATCAAGTATGGATTCTAGAACAGTTGGTATATTAGGAGGGGGACAATTGGGACGT
ATGATTGTTGAGGCAGCAAACAGGCTCAACATTAAGACGGTAATACTAGATGCTGAAAATTCTCCTGCCA
AACAAATAAGCAACTCCAATGACCACGTTAATGGCTCCTTTTCCAATCCTCTTGATATCGAAAAACTAGC
TGAAAAATGTGATGTGCTAACGATTGAGATTGAGCATGTTGATGTTCCTACACTAAAGAATCTTCAAGTA
AAACATCCCAAATTAAAAATTTACCCTTCTCCAGAAACAATCAGATTGATACAAGACAAATATATTCAAA
AAGAGCATTTAATCAAAAATGGTATAGCAGTTACCCAAAGTGTTCCTGTGGAACAAGCCAGTGAGACGTC
CCTATTGAATGTTGGAAGAGATTTGGGTTTTCCATTCGTCTTGAAGTCGAGGACTTTGGCATACGATGGA
AGAGGTAACTTCGTTGTAAAGAATAAGGAAATGATTCCGGAAGCTTTGGAAGTACTGAAGGATCGTCCTT
TGTACGCCGAAAAATGGGCACCATTTACTAAAGAATTAGCAGTCATGATTGTGAGGTCTGTTAGGCCAGT
CACAATGGCTAGTGTCATTGCACGGCTACCCAAAATATTATACCATCTTCTACAGGCCAAATTCGCTCTT
AGCCGTACAATATTACTCACCGGTGCGATGCCCCCCATCGTAGGTGAAGGTGGAAATTAATGATCCATCT
TGAGACCACAGGCCCACAACAGCTACCAGTTTCCTCAAGGGTCCACCAAAAACGTAAGCGCTTACGTACA
TGGTCGATAAGAAAAGGCAATTTGTAGATGTTAACATCCAACGTCTCTTTCAGGTCTTACCCCTATTAAA
TGTGCATGACACACCAGTGAAACCCCCATTGTGACTGGCCTTAACGGTTTAGTGTTTTCTTACCCAATTG
TAGAGACTATCCACAAGGACAATATTTGTGACTTATGTTATGCGCCTGCTAGAGTTCCGGACTCCGTTCA
ACTTAAGGCGAAGTTGTTGGCAGAAAATGCAATCAAATCTTTTCCCGGTTGTGGTATATTTGGTGTGGAA
ATGTTCTATTTAGAAACAGGGGAATTGCTTATTAACGAAATTGCCCCAAGGCCTCACAACTCTGGACATT
ATACCATTGATGCTTGCGTCACTTCTCAATTTGAAGCTCATTTGAGATCAATATTGGATTTGCCAATGCC
AAAGAATTTCACATCTTTCTCCACCATTACAACGAACGCCATTATGCTAAATGTTCTTGGAGACAAACAT
ACAAAAGATAAAGAGCTAGAAACTTGCGAAAGAGCATTGGCGACTCCAGGTTCCTCAGTGTACTTATATG
GAAAAGAGTCTAGACCTAACAGAAAAGTAGGTCACATAAATATTATTGCCTCCAGTATGGCGGAATGTGA
ACAAAGGCTGAACTACATTACAGGTAGAACTGATATTCCAATCAAAATCTCTGTCGCTCAAAAGTTGGAC
TTGGAAGCAATGGTCAAACCATTGGTTGGAATCATCATGGGATCAGACTCTGACTTGCCGGTAATGTCTG
CCGCATGTGCGGTTTTAAAAGATTTTGGCGTTCCATTTGAAGTGACAATAGTCTCTGCTCATAGAACTCC
ACATAGGATGTCAGCATATGCTATTTCCGCAAGCAAGCGTGGAATTAAAACAATTATCGCTGGAGCTGGT
GGGGCTGCTCACTTGCCAGGTATGGTGGCTGCAATGACACCACTTCCTGTCATCGGTGTGCCCGTAAAAG
GTTCTTGTCTAGATGGAGTAGATTCTTTACATTCAATTGTGCAAATGCCTAGAGGTGTTCCAGTAGCTAC
CGTCGCTATTAATAATAGTACGAACGCTGCGCTGTTGGCTGTCAGACTGCTTGGCGCTTATGATTCAAGT
TATACAACGAAAATGGAACAGTTTTTATTAAAGCAAGAAGAAGAAGTTCTTGTCAAAGCACAAAAGTTAG
AAACTGTCGGTTACGAAGCTTATCTAGAAAACAAGTAATATATAAGTTTATTGATATACTTGTACAGCAA
ATAATTATAAAATGATATACCTATTTTTTAGGCTTTGTTATGATTACATCAAATGTGGACTTCATACATA
GAAATCAACGCTTACAGGTGTCCTTTTTTAAGAATTTCATACATAAGATCCCCGGGTACCGAGCTCGAAT
TCACTGGCCGTCGTTTTACAACGTCGTGACTGGGAAAACCCTGGCGTTACCCAACTTAATCGCCTTGCAG
CACATCCCCCTTTCGCCAGCTGGCGTAATAGCGAAGAGGCCCGCACCGATCGCCCTTCCCAACAGTTGCG
CAGCCTGAATGGCGAATGGCGCCTGATGCGGTATTTTCTCCTTACGCATCTGTGCGGTATTTCACACCGC
ATAATCGCTGGGCCATTCTCATGAAGAATATCTTGAATTTATTGTCATATTACTAGTTGGTGTGGAAGTC
CTAATATCGGTGATCAATATAGTGGTTGACATGCTGGCTAGTCAACATTGAGCCTTTTGATCATGCAAAT
ATATTACGGTATTTTACAATCAAATATCAAACTTAACTATTGACTTTATAACTTATTTAGGTGGTAACAT
TCTTATAAAAAAGAAAAAAATTACTGCAAAACAGTACTAGCTTTTAACTTGTATCCTAGGTTATCTATGC
TGTCTCACCATAGAGAATATTACCTATTTCAGAATGTATGTCCATGATTCGCCGGGTAAATACATATAAT
ACACAAATCTGGCTTAATAAAGTCTATAATATATCTCATAAAGAAGTGCTAAATTGGCTAGTGCTATATA
TTTTTAAGAAAATTTCTTTTGACTAAGTCCATATCGACTTTGTAAAAGTTCACATTAGCATACATATATT
ACACGAGCCAGAAATAGTAACTTTTGCCTAAATCACAAATTGCAAAATTTAATTGCTTGCAAAAGGTCAC
ATGCTTATAATCAACTTTTTTAAAAATTTAAAATACTTTTTTATTTTTTATTTTTAAACATAAATGAAAT
AATTTATTTATTGTTTATGATTACCGAAACATAAAACCTGCTCAAGAAAAAGAAACTGTTTTGTCCTTGG
AAAAAAAGCACTACCTAGGAGCGGCCAAAATGCCGAGGCTTTCATAGCTTAAACTCTTTACAGAAAATAG
GCATTATAGATCAGTTCGAGTTTTCTTATTCTTCCTTCCGGTTTTATCGTCACAGTTTTACAGTAAATAA
GTATCACCTCTTAGAGTTCGATGATAAGCTGTCAAACATGAGAATTAATTCCACATGTTAAAATAGTGAA
GGAGCATGTTCGGCACACAGTGGACCGAACGTGGGGTAAGTGCACTAGGGTCCGGTTAAACGGATCTCGC
ATTGATGAGGCAACGCTAATTATCAACATATAGATTGTTATCTATCTGCATGAACACGAAATCTTTACTT
GACGACTTGAGGCTGATGGTGTTTATGCAAAGAAACCACTGTGTTTAATATGTGTCACTGTTTGATATTA
CTGTCAGCGTAGAAGATAATAGTAAAAGCGGTTAATAAGTGTATTTGAGATAAGTGTGATAAAGTTTTTA
CAGCGAAAAGACGATAAATACAAGAAAATGATTACGAGGATACGGAGAGAGGTATGTACATGTGTATTTA
TATACTAAGCTGCCGGCGGTTGTTTGCAAGACCGAGAAAAGGCTAGCAAGAATCGGGTCATTGTAGCGTA
TGCGCCTGTGAACATTCTCTTCAACAAGTTTGATTCCATTGCGGTGAAATGGTAAAAGTCAACCCCCTGC
GATGTATATTTTCCTGTACAATCAATCAAAAAGCCAAATGATTTAGCATTATCTTTACATCTTGTTATTT
TACAGATTTTATGTTTAGATCTTTTATGCTTGCTTTTCAAAAGGCTTGCAGGCAAGTGCACAAACAATAC
TTAAATAAATACTACTCAGTAATAACCTATTTCTTAGCATTTTTGACGAAATTTGCTATTTTGTTAGAGT
CTTTTACACCATTTGTCTCCACACCTCCGCTTACATCAACACCAATAACGCCATTTAATCTAAGCGCATC
ACCAACATTTTCTGGCGTCAGTCCACCAGCTAACATAAAATGTAAGCTCTCGGGGCTCTCTTGCCTTCCA
ACCCAGTCAGAAATCGAGTTCCAATCCAAAAGTTCACCTGTCCCACCTGCTTCTGAATCAAACAAGGGAA
TAAACGAATGAGGTTTCTGTGAAGCTGCACTGAGTAGTATGTTGCAGTCTTTTGGAAATACGAGTCTTTT
AATAACTGGCAAACCGAGGAACTCTTGGTATTCTTGCCACGACTCATCTCCATGCAGTTGGACGATCGAT
GATAAGCTGTCAAACATGAGAATTGGGTAATAACTGATATAATTAAATTGAAGCTCTAATTTGTGAGTTT
AGTATACATGCATTTACTTATAATACAGTTTTTTAGTTTTGCTGGCCGCATCTTCTCAAATATGCTTCCC
AGCCTGCTTTTCTGTAACGTTCACCCTCTACCTTAGCATCCCTTCCCTTTGCAAATAGTCCTCTTCCAAC
AATAATAATGTCAGATCCTGTAGAGACCACATCATCCACGGTTCTATACTGTTGACCCAATGCGTCTCCC
TTGTCATCTAAACCCACACCGGGTGTCATAATCAACCAATCGTAACCTTCATCTCTTCCACCCATGTCTC
TTTGAGCAATAAAGCCGATAACAAAATCTTTGTCGCTCTTCGCAATGTCAACAGTACCCTTAGTATATTC
TCCAGTAGATAGGGAGCCCTTGCATGACAATTCTGCTAACATCAAAAGGCCTCTAGGTTCCTTTGTTACT
TCTTCTGCCGCCTGCTTCAAACCGCTAACAATACCTGGGCCCACCACACCGTGTGCATTCGTAATGTCTG
CCCATTCTGCTATTCTGTATACACCCGCAGAGTACTGCAATTTGACTGTATTACCAATGTCAGCAAATTT
TCTGTCTTCGAAGAGTAAAAAATTGTACTTGGCGGATAATGCCTTTAGCGGCTTAACTGTGCCCTCCATG
GAAAAATCAGTCAAGATATCCACATGTGTTTTTAGTAAACAAATTTTGGGACCTAATGCTTCAACTAACT
CCAGTAATTCCTTGGTGGTACGAACATCCAATGAAGCACACAAGTTTGTTTGCTTTTCGTGCATGATATT
AAATAGCTTGGCAGCAACAGGACTAGGATGAGTAGCAGCACGTTCCTTATATGTAGCTTTCGACATGATT
TATCTTCGTTTCCTGCATGTTTTTGTTCTGTGCAGTTGGGTTAAGAATACTGGGCAATTTCATGTTTCTT
CAACACTACATATGCGTATATATACCAATCTAAGTCTGTGCTCCTTCCTTCGTTCTTCCTTCTGTTCGGA
GATTACCGAATCAAAAAAATTTCAAGGAAACCGAAATCAAAAAAAAGAATAAAAAAAAAATGATGAATTG
AAAAGCTAATTCTTGAAGACGAAAGGGCCTCGTGATACGCCTATTTTTATAGGTTAATGTCATGATAATA
ATGGTTTCTTAGACGTCAGGTGGCACTTTTCGGGGAAATGTGCGCGGAACCCCTATTTGTTTATTTTTCT
AAATACATTCAAATATGTATCCGCTCATGAGACAATAACCCTGATAAATGCTTCAATAATATTGAAAAAG
GAAGAGTATGAGTATTCAACATTTCCGTGTCGCCCTTATTCCCTTTTTTGCGGCATTTTGCCTTCCTGTT
TTTGCTCACCCAGAAACGCTGGTGAAAGTAAAAGATGCTGAAGATCAGTTGGGTGCACGAGTGGGTTACA
TCGAACTGGATCTCAACAGCGGTAAGATCCTTGAGAGTTTTCGCCCCGAAGAACGTTTTCCAATGATGAG
CACTTTTAAAGTTCTGCTATGTGGCGCGGTATTATCCCGTATTGACGCCGGGCAAGAGCAACTCGGTCGC
CGCATACACTATTCTCAGAATGACTTGGTTGAGTACTCACCAGTCACAGAAAAGCATCTTACGGATGGCA
TGACAGTAAGAGAATTATGCAGTGCTGCCATAACCATGAGTGATAACACTGCGGCCAACTTACTTCTGAC
AACGATCGGAGGACCGAAGGAGCTAACCGCTTTTTTGCACAACATGGGGGATCATGTAACTCGCCTTGAT
CGTTGGGAACCGGAGCTGAATGAAGCCATACCAAACGACGAGCGTGACACCACGATGCCTGTAGCAATGG
CAACAACGTTGCGCAAACTATTAACTGGCGAACTACTTACTCTAGCTTCCCGGCAACAATTAATAGACTG
GATGGAGGCGGATAAAGTTGCAGGACCACTTCTGCGCTCGGCCCTTCCGGCTGGCTGGTTTATTGCTGAT
AAATCTGGAGCCGGTGAGCGTGGGTCTCGCGGTATCATTGCAGCACTGGGGCCAGATGGTAAGCCCTCCC
GTATCGTAGTTATCTACACGACGGGGAGTCAGGCAACTATGGATGAACGAAATAGACAGATCGCTGAGAT
AGGTGCCTCACTGATTAAGCATTGGTAACTGTCAGACCAAGTTTACTCATATATACTTTAGATTGATTTA
AAACTTCATTTTTAATTTAAAAGGATCTAGGTGAAGATCCTTTTTGATAATCTCATGACCAAAATCCCTT
AACGTGAGTTTTCGTTCCACTGAGCGTCAGACCCCGTAGAAAAGATCAAAGGATCTTCTTGAGATCCTTT
TTTTCTGCGCGTAATCTGCTGCTTGCAAACAAAAAAACCACCGCTACCAGCGGTGGTTTGTTTGCCGGAT
CAAGAGCTACCAACTCTTTTTCCGAAGGTAACTGGCTTCAGCAGAGCGCAGATACCAAATACTGTTCTTC
TAGTGTAGCCGTAGTTAGGCCACCACTTCAAGAACTCTGTAGCACCGCCTACATACCTCGCTCTGCTAAT
CCTGTTACCAGTGGCTGCTGCCAGTGGCGATAAGTCGTGTCTTACCGGGTTGGACTCAAGACGATAGTTA
CCGGATAAGGCGCAGCGGTCGGGCTGAACGGGGGGTTCGTGCACACAGCCCAGCTTGGAGCGAACGACCT
ACACCGAACTGAGATACCTACAGCGTGAGCTATGAGAAAGCGCCACGCTTCCCGAAGGGAGAAAGGCGGA
CAGGTATCCGGTAAGCGGCAGGGTCGGAACAGGAGAGCGCACGAGGGAGCTTCCAGGGGGAAACGCCTGG
TATCTTTATAGTCCTGTCGGGTTTCGCCACCTCTGACTTGAGCGTCGATTTTTGTGATGCTCGTCAGGGG
GGCGGAGCCTATGGAAAAACGCCAGCAACGCGGCCTTTTTACGGTTCCTGGCCTTTTGCTGGCCTTTTGC
TCACATGTTCTTTCCTGCGTTATCCCCTGATTCTGTGGATAACCGTATTACCGCCTTTGAGTGAGCTGAT
ACCGCTCGCCGCAGCCGAACGACCGAGCGCAGCGAGTCAGTGAGCGAGGAAGCGGAAG
Features (pLannotate 1.2.2; 19 found; start..end, strand, type, name):
      2..94      +  CDS            lacI (fragment): lac repressor; lacI; The lac repressor binds to the lac operator to inhibit transcription in E. coli. This inhibition can be relieved by adding lactose or isopropyl-β-D-thiogalactopyranoside (IPTG).
    107..128     +  protein_bind   CAP binding site: CAP binding activates transcription in the presence of cAMP. E. coli catabolite activator protein
    143..173     +  promoter       lac promoter: promoter for the E. coli lac operon
    181..197     +  protein_bind   lac operator: The lac repressor binds to the lac operator to inhibit transcription in E. coli. This inhibition can be relieved by adding lactose or isopropyl-β-D-thiogalactopyranoside (IPTG). lac repressor encoded by lacI
    234..268     -  misc_feature   MCS (fragment): pUC18/19 multiple cloning site
    277..639     +  promoter       ADE2 promoter: S. cerevisiae ADE2
    653..1253    +  CDS            ADE2 (fragment): phosphoribosylaminoimidazole carboxylase, required for adenine biosynthesis; S. cerevisiae ADE2; yeast auxotrophic marker
   1581..2698    +  CDS            ADE2 (fragment): phosphoribosylaminoimidazole carboxylase, required for adenine biosynthesis; S. cerevisiae ADE2; yeast auxotrophic marker
   2847..2872    -  misc_feature   MCS (fragment): pUC18/19 multiple cloning site
   2869..3026    +  CDS            lacZα (fragment): LacZα fragment of β-galactosidase; lacZ fragment
   3032..3083    -  misc_feature   bom (fragment): basis of mobility region from pBR322
   3088..3198    +  CDS            RMD1 (fragment): RMD1_YEAST - Experimental evidence at protein level: Swiss-Prot protein existence level 1. Required for sporulation where it is believed to have a role in meiotic nuclear division. From Saccharomyces cerevisiae (strain ATCC 204508 / S288c) (Baker's yeast).
   3646..4808    -  misc_feature   CEN/ARS: S. cerevisiae CEN4 centromere fused to the autonomously replicating sequence ARS1/ARS416
   5035..5053    -  promoter       tet promoter (fragment): E. coli promoter for tetracycline efflux protein gene
   5143..5946    -  CDS            URA3: orotidine-5'-phosphate decarboxylase, required for uracil biosynthesis; S. cerevisiae URA3; yeast auxotrophic marker, counterselectable with 5-fluoroorotic acid (5-FOA)
   5947..6162    -  promoter       URA3 promoter: S. cerevisiae URA3
   6273..6377    +  promoter       AmpR promoter: bla
   6378..7238    +  CDS            AmpR: β-lactamase; bla; confers resistance to ampicillin, carbenicillin, and related antibiotics
   7409..7997    +  rep_origin     ori: high-copy-number ColE1/pMB1/pBR322/pUC origin of replication
