[The description below was written by a language model from this plasmid's Addgene catalogue record and pLannotate feature annotations shown in this document.]
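Description:
pWL89A NL60 is a yeast–E. coli shuttle plasmid of about 8.2 kb built on the pWL89A backbone and used as the reporter component of an mPing yeast transposition assay. In bacteria it replicates from a high-copy ColE1/pUC-type origin and is selected with ampicillin through the β-lactamase gene. In Saccharomyces cerevisiae it is maintained as a low-copy centromeric plasmid by a CEN4/ARS1 element and selected through the URA3 marker, which is driven by its own promoter and can be counterselected with 5-FOA. Remnants of pUC-type cloning sequences (lac promoter and operator, lacZα and MCS fragments, a lacI fragment) flank the yeast reporter cassette and appear to be leftovers of vector construction.

The payload sits within an ADE2 gene driven by the native ADE2 promoter. The feature table annotates the ADE2 coding sequence as two fragments separated by an unannotated gap of roughly 330 bp, which is consistent with the NL60 insert interrupting the gene, although the table itself does not label this interval. According to the record, NL60 is derived from rice (Oryza sativa) and carries an inserted OCS enhancer, making it a modified version of the mPing miniature transposable element. The associated work concerns mPing-based activation tags for insertional mutagenesis in crops. In an assay of this design, excision of the element would be expected to restore a functional ADE2 gene, so adenine prototrophy reports transposition. No transposase gene is annotated on this plasmid, so those proteins presumably come from another source; the record does not say which. The construct thus allows testing of whether an enhancer-bearing mPing derivative remains mobile.
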