Addgene plasmid #145791: pWL89A NL60
Purpose: mPing Yeast Transposition Assay
Depositing lab: Charles Nathan Hancock. Depositing organization: University of South Carolina Aiken. Publication: Development of mPing-based activation tags for crop insertional mutagenesis. Johnson A, Mcassey E, Diaz S, Reagin J, Redd PS, Parrilla DR, Nguyen H, Stec A, McDaniel LAL, Clemente TE, Stupar RM, Parrott WA, Hancock CN. Plant Direct. 2021 Jan 19;5(1):e00300. doi: 10.1002/pld3.300. eCollection 2021 Jan. PubMed 33506165.
Backbone
  Vector backbone: pWL89A
  Vector type: Yeast Expression
  Selectable markers: URA3
Growth in bacteria
  Bacterial resistance: Ampicillin, 100 μg/mL
  Growth temperature: 37°C
  Growth strain: DH5alpha
  Copy number: High Copy
Gene/Insert
  Gene/Insert name: NL60
  Species: Oryza Sativa
  Mutation: Insertion of the OCS Enhancer
  Cloning method: Restriction Enzyme; 5′ cloning site Unknown (unknown if destroyed)
Terms and licenses: Academic/Nonprofit Terms; Industry Terms: Not Available to Industry
How to cite: pWL89A NL60 was a gift from Charles Nathan Hancock (Addgene plasmid # 145791 ; http://n2t.net/addgene:145791 ; RRID:Addgene_145791)
